>Addgene plasmid #125457 | Lenti-(BB)-hPGK-KRAB-dCas9-P2A-BlastR ZFAND3-guide2 | addgene full sequence | sequence record 251379 | Addgene NGS Result
GTTTTAGAGCTAGAAATAGCAAGTTAAAATAAGGCTAGTCCGTTATCAACTTGAAAAAGTGGCACCGAGT
CGGTGCTTTTTTGAATTCGCTAGCTAGGTCTTGAAAGGGGTTGGGGTTGCGCCTTTTCCAAGGCAGCCCT
GGGTTTGCGCAGGGACGCGGCTGCTCTGGGCGTGGTTCCGGGAAACGCAGCGGCGCCGACCCTGGGTCTC
GCACATTCTTCACGTCCGTTCGCAGCGTCACCCGGATCTTCGCCGCTACCCTTGTGGGCCCCCCGGCGAC
GCTTCCTGCTCCGCCCCTAAGTCGGGAAGGTTCCTTGCGGTTCGCGGCGTGCCGGACGTGACAAACGGAA
GCCGCACGTCTCACTAGTACCCTCGCAGACGGACAGCGCCAGGGAGCAATGGCAGCGCGCCGACCGCGAT
GGGCTGTGGCCAATAGCGGCTGCTCAGCAGGGCGCGCCGAGAGCAGCGGCCGGGAAGGGGCGGTGCGGGA
GGCGGGGTGTGGGGCGGTAGTGTGGGCCCTGTTCCTGCCCGCGCGGTGTTCCGCATTCTGCAAGCCTCCG
GAGCGCACGTCGGCAGTCGGCTCCCTCGTTGACCGAATCACCGACCTCTCTCCCCAGGACCGGTGATCCG
CCACCATGGATGCTAAGTCACTAACTGCCTGGTCCCGGACACTGGTGACCTTCAAGGATGTATTTGTGGA
CTTCACCAGGGAGGAGTGGAAGCTGCTGGACACTGCTCAGCAGATCGTGTACAGAAATGTGATGCTGGAG
AACTATAAGAACCTGGTTTCCTTGGGTTATCAGCTTACTAAGCCAGATGTGATCCTCCGGTTGGAGAAGG
GAGAAGAGCCCGGCGGTTCCGGCGGAGGGTCGATGGACAAGAAGTACAGCATCGGCCTGGCCATCGGCAC
CAACTCTGTCGGCTGGGCCGTGATCACCGACGAGTACAAGGTGCCCAGCAAGAAATTCAAGGTGCTGGGC
AACACCGACCGGCACAGCATCAAGAAGAACCTGATCGGCGCCCTGCTGTTCGACAGCGGAGAAACAGCCG
AGGCCACCCGGCTGAAGAGAACCGCCAGAAGAAGATACACCAGACGGAAGAACCGGATCTGCTATCTGCA
AGAGATCTTCAGCAACGAGATGGCCAAGGTGGACGACAGCTTCTTCCACAGACTGGAAGAGTCCTTCCTG
GTGGAAGAGGATAAGAAGCACGAGCGGCACCCCATCTTCGGCAACATCGTGGACGAGGTGGCCTACCACG
AGAAGTACCCCACCATCTACCACCTGAGAAAGAAACTGGTGGACAGCACCGACAAGGCCGACCTGCGGCT
GATCTATCTGGCCCTGGCCCACATGATCAAGTTCCGGGGCCACTTCCTGATCGAGGGCGACCTGAACCCC
GACAACAGCGACGTGGACAAGCTGTTCATCCAGCTGGTGCAGACCTACAACCAGCTGTTCGAGGAAAACC
CCATCAACGCCAGCGGCGTGGACGCCAAGGCCATCCTGTCTGCCAGACTGAGCAAGAGCAGACGGCTGGA
AAATCTGATCGCCCAGCTGCCCGGCGAGAAGAAGAATGGCCTGTTCGGCAACCTGATTGCCCTGAGCCTG
GGCCTGACCCCCAACTTCAAGAGCAACTTCGACCTGGCCGAGGATGCCAAACTGCAGCTGAGCAAGGACA
CCTACGACGACGACCTGGACAACCTGCTGGCCCAGATCGGCGACCAGTACGCCGACCTGTTTCTGGCCGC
CAAGAACCTGTCCGACGCCATCCTGCTGAGCGACATCCTGAGAGTGAACACCGAGATCACCAAGGCCCCC
CTGAGCGCCTCTATGATCAAGAGATACGACGAGCACCACCAGGACCTGACCCTGCTGAAAGCTCTCGTGC
GGCAGCAGCTGCCTGAGAAGTACAAAGAGATTTTCTTCGACCAGAGCAAGAACGGCTACGCCGGCTACAT
CGATGGCGGAGCCAGCCAGGAAGAGTTCTACAAGTTCATCAAGCCCATCCTGGAAAAGATGGACGGCACC
GAGGAACTGCTCGTGAAGCTGAACAGAGAGGACCTGCTGCGGAAGCAGCGGACCTTCGACAACGGCAGCA
TCCCCCACCAGATCCACCTGGGAGAGCTGCACGCCATTCTGCGGCGGCAGGAAGATTTTTACCCATTCCT
GAAGGACAACCGGGAAAAGATCGAGAAGATCCTGACCTTCCGCATCCCCTACTACGTGGGCCCTCTGGCC
AGGGGAAACAGCAGATTCGCCTGGATGACCAGAAAGAGCGAGGAAACCATCACCCCCTGGAACTTCGAGG
AAGTGGTGGACAAGGGCGCCAGCGCCCAGAGCTTCATCGAGCGGATGACCAACTTCGATAAGAACCTGCC
CAACGAGAAGGTGCTGCCCAAGCACAGCCTGCTGTACGAGTACTTCACCGTGTACAACGAGCTGACCAAA
GTGAAATACGTGACCGAGGGAATGAGAAAGCCCGCCTTCCTGAGCGGCGAGCAGAAAAAAGCCATCGTGG
ACCTGCTGTTCAAGACCAACCGGAAAGTGACCGTGAAGCAGCTGAAAGAGGACTACTTCAAGAAAATCGA
GTGCTTCGACTCCGTGGAAATCTCCGGCGTGGAAGATCGGTTCAACGCCTCCCTGGGCACATACCACGAT
CTGCTGAAAATTATCAAGGACAAGGACTTCCTGGACAATGAGGAAAACGAGGACATTCTGGAAGATATCG
TGCTGACCCTGACACTGTTTGAGGACAGAGAGATGATCGAGGAACGGCTGAAAACCTATGCCCACCTGTT
CGACGACAAAGTGATGAAGCAGCTGAAGCGGCGGAGATACACCGGCTGGGGCAGGCTGAGCCGGAAGCTG
ATCAACGGCATCCGGGACAAGCAGTCCGGCAAGACAATCCTGGATTTCCTGAAGTCCGACGGCTTCGCCA
ACAGAAACTTCATGCAGCTGATCCACGACGACAGCCTGACCTTTAAAGAGGACATCCAGAAAGCCCAGGT
GTCCGGCCAGGGCGATAGCCTGCACGAGCACATTGCCAATCTGGCCGGCAGCCCCGCCATTAAGAAGGGC
ATCCTGCAGACAGTGAAGGTGGTGGACGAGCTCGTGAAAGTGATGGGCCGGCACAAGCCCGAGAACATCG
TGATCGAAATGGCCAGAGAGAACCAGACCACCCAGAAGGGACAGAAGAACAGCCGCGAGAGAATGAAGCG
GATCGAAGAGGGCATCAAAGAGCTGGGCAGCCAGATCCTGAAAGAACACCCCGTGGAAAACACCCAGCTG
CAGAACGAGAAGCTGTACCTGTACTACCTGCAGAATGGGCGGGATATGTACGTGGACCAGGAACTGGACA
TCAACCGGCTGTCCGACTACGATGTGGACGCTATCGTGCCTCAGAGCTTTCTGAAGGACGACTCCATCGA
TAACAAAGTGCTGACTCGGAGCGACAAGAACCGGGGCAAGAGCGACAACGTGCCCTCCGAAGAGGTCGTG
AAGAAGATGAAGAACTACTGGCGCCAGCTGCTGAATGCCAAGCTGATTACCCAGAGGAAGTTCGACAATC
TGACCAAGGCCGAGAGAGGCGGCCTGAGCGAACTGGATAAGGCCGGCTTCATCAAGAGACAGCTGGTGGA
AACCCGGCAGATCACAAAGCACGTGGCACAGATCCTGGACTCCCGGATGAACACTAAGTACGACGAGAAC
GACAAACTGATCCGGGAAGTGAAAGTGATCACCCTGAAGTCCAAGCTGGTGTCCGATTTCCGGAAGGATT
TCCAGTTTTACAAAGTGCGCGAGATCAACAACTACCACCACGCCCACGACGCCTACCTGAACGCCGTCGT
GGGAACCGCCCTGATCAAAAAGTACCCTAAGCTGGAAAGCGAGTTCGTGTACGGCGACTACAAGGTGTAC
GACGTGCGGAAGATGATCGCCAAGAGCGAGCAGGAAATCGGCAAGGCTACCGCCAAGTACTTCTTCTACA
GCAACATCATGAACTTTTTCAAGACCGAGATTACCCTGGCCAACGGCGAGATCCGGAAGCGGCCTCTGAT
CGAGACAAACGGCGAAACAGGCGAGATCGTGTGGGATAAGGGCCGGGACTTTGCCACCGTGCGGAAAGTG
CTGTCTATGCCCCAAGTGAATATCGTGAAAAAGACCGAGGTGCAGACAGGCGGCTTCAGCAAAGAGTCTA
TCCTGCCCAAGAGGAACAGCGACAAGCTGATCGCCAGAAAGAAGGACTGGGACCCTAAGAAGTACGGCGG
CTTCGACAGCCCCACCGTGGCCTATTCTGTGCTGGTGGTGGCCAAAGTGGAAAAGGGCAAGTCCAAGAAA
CTGAAGAGTGTGAAAGAGCTGCTGGGGATCACCATCATGGAAAGAAGCAGCTTCGAGAAGAATCCCATCG
ACTTTCTGGAAGCCAAGGGCTACAAAGAAGTGAAAAAGGACCTGATCATCAAGCTGCCTAAGTACTCCCT
GTTCGAGCTGGAAAACGGCCGGAAGAGAATGCTGGCCTCTGCCGGCGAACTGCAGAAGGGAAACGAACTG
GCCCTGCCCTCCAAATATGTGAACTTCCTGTACCTGGCCAGCCACTATGAGAAGCTGAAGGGCTCCCCCG
AGGATAATGAGCAGAAACAGCTGTTTGTGGAACAGCACAAACACTACCTGGACGAGATCATCGAGCAGAT
CAGCGAGTTCTCCAAGAGAGTGATCCTGGCCGACGCTAATCTGGACAAGGTGCTGAGCGCCTACAACAAG
CACAGAGACAAGCCTATCAGAGAGCAGGCCGAGAATATCATCCACCTGTTTACCCTGACCAGTCTGGGAG
CCCCTGCCGCCTTCAAGTACTTTGACACCACCATCGACCGGAAGAGGTACACCAGCACCAAAGAGGTGCT
GGACGCCACCCTGATCCACCAGAGCATCACCGGCCTGTACGAGACACGGATCGACCTGTCTCAGCTGGGA
GGCGACGCCTATCCCTATGACGTGCCCGATTATGCCAGCCTGGGCAGCGGCTCCCCCAAGAAAAAACGCA
AGGTGGAAGATCCTAAGAAAAAGCGGAAAGTGGACGGCATTGGTAGTGGGAGCAACGGCAGCAGCGGGGA
TCCGGCCGCAACAAACTTCTCTCTGCTGAAACAAGCCGGAGATGTCGAAGAGAATCCTGGACCGATGGCC
AAGCCTTTGTCTCAAGAAGAATCCACCCTCATTGAAAGAGCAACGGCTACAATCAACAGCATCCCCATCT
CTGAAGACTACAGCGTCGCCAGCGCAGCTCTCTCTAGCGACGGCCGCATCTTCACTGGTGTCAATGTATA
TCATTTTACTGGGGGACCTTGTGCAGAACTCGTGGTGCTGGGCACTGCTGCTGCTGCGGCAGCTGGCAAC
CTGACTTGTATCGTCGCGATCGGAAATGAGAACAGGGGCATCTTGAGCCCCTGCGGACGGTGCCGACAGG
TGCTTCTCGATCTGCATCCTGGGATCAAAGCCATAGTGAAGGACAGTGATGGACAGCCGACGGCAGTTGG
GATTCGTGAATTGCTGCCCTCTGGTTATGTGTGGGAGGGCTAAGAATTCGATATCAAGCTTATCGGTAAT
CAACCTCTGGATTACAAAATTTGTGAAAGATTGACTGGTATTCTTAACTATGTTGCTCCTTTTACGCTAT
GTGGATACGCTGCTTTAATGCCTTTGTATCATGCTATTGCTTCCCGTATGGCTTTCATTTTCTCCTCCTT
GTATAAATCCTGGTTGCTGTCTCTTTATGAGGAGTTGTGGCCCGTTGTCAGGCAACGTGGCGTGGTGTGC
ACTGTGTTTGCTGACGCAACCCCCACTGGTTGGGGCATTGCCACCACCTGTCAGCTCCTTTCCGGGACTT
TCGCTTTCCCCCTCCCTATTGCCACGGCGGAACTCATCGCCGCCTGCCTTGCCCGCTGCTGGACAGGGGC
TCGGCTGTTGGGCACTGACAATTCCGTGGTGTTGTCGGGGAAATCATCGTCCTTTCCTTGGCTGCTCGCC
TGTGTTGCCACCTGGATTCTGCGCGGGACGTCCTTCTGCTACGTCCCTTCGGCCCTCAATCCAGCGGACC
TTCCTTCCCGCGGCCTGCTGCCGGCTCTGCGGCCTCTTCCGCGTCTTCGCCTTCGCCCTCAGACGAGTCG
GATCTCCCTTTGGGCCGCCTCCCCGCGTCGACTTTAAGACCAATGACTTACAAGGCAGCTGTAGATCTTA
GCCACTTTTTAAAAGAAAAGGGGGGACTGGAAGGGCTAATTCACTCCCAACGAAGACAAGATCTGCTTTT
TGCTTGTACTGGGTCTCTCTGGTTAGACCAGATCTGAGCCTGGGAGCTCTCTGGCTAACTAGGGAACCCA
CTGCTTAAGCCTCAATAAAGCTTGCCTTGAGTGCTTCAAGTAGTGTGTGCCCGTCTGTTGTGTGACTCTG
GTAACTAGAGATCCCTCAGACCCTTTTAGTCAGTGTGGAAAATCTCTAGCAGGGCCCGTTTAAACCCGCT
GATCAGCCTCGACTGTGCCTTCTAGTTGCCAGCCATCTGTTGTTTGCCCCTCCCCCGTGCCTTCCTTGAC
CCTGGAAGGTGCCACTCCCACTGTCCTTTCCTAATAAAATGAGGAAATTGCATCGCATTGTCTGAGTAGG
TGTCATTCTATTCTGGGGGGTGGGGTGGGGCAGGACAGCAAGGGGGAGGATTGGGAAGACAATAGCAGGC
ATGCTGGGGATGCGGTGGGCTCTATGGCTTCTGAGGCGGAAAGAACCAGCTGGGGCTCTAGGGGGTATCC
CC
[124 nt withheld, positions 6793-6916]
C
[91 nt withheld, positions 6918-7008]
A
[49 nt withheld, positions 7010-7058]
CCTTTGACGTTGGAGTCCACGTTCTTT
[37 nt withheld, positions 7086-7122]
ACCCTATCTCGGTCTATTCTTTTGATTTATAAGGGATTTTGCCGATTTCGGCCTATTGGTTAAAAAATGA
GCTGATTTAACAAAAATTTAACGCGAATTAATTCTGTGGAATGTGTGTCAGTTAGGGTGTGGAAAGTCCC
CAGGCTCCCCAGCAGGCAGAAGTATGCAAAGCATGCATCTCAATTAGTCAGCAACCAGGTGTGGAAAGTC
CCCAGGCTCCCCAGCAGGCAGAAGTATGCAAAGCATGCATCTCAATTAGTCAGCAACCATAGTCCCGCCC
CTAACTCCGCCCATCCCGCCCCTAACTCCGCCCAGTTCCGCCCATTCTCCGCCCCATGGCTGACTAATTT
TTTTTATTTATGCAGAGGCCGAGGCCGCCTCTGCCTCTGAGCTATTCCAGAAGTAGTGAGGAGGCTTTTT
TGGAGGCCTAGGCTTTTGCAAAAAGCTCCCGGGAGCTTGTATATCCATTTTCGGATCTGATCAGCACGTG
TTGACAATTAATCATCGGCATAGTATATCGGCATAGTATAATACGACAAGGTGAGGAACTAAACCATGGC
CAAGTTGACCAGTGCCGTTCCGGTGCTCACCGCGCGCGACGTCGCCGGAGCGGTCGAGTTCTGGACCGAC
CGGCTCGGGTTCTCCCGGGACTTCGTGGAGGACGACTTCGCCGGTGTGGTCCGGGACGACGTGACCCTGT
TCATCAGCGCGGTCCAGGACCAGGTGGTGCCGGACAACACCCTGGCCTGGGTGTGGGTGCGCGGCCTGGA
CGAGCTGTACGCCGAGTGGTCGGAGGTCGTGTCCACGAACTTCCGGGACGCCTCCGGGCCGGCCATGACC
GAGATCGGCGAGCAGCCGTGGGGGCGGGAGTTCGCCCTGCGCGACCCGGCCGGCAACTGCGTGCACTTCG
TGGCCGAGGAGCAGGACTGACACGTGCTACGAGATTTCGATTCCACCGCCGCCTTCTATGAAAGGTTGGG
CTTCGGAATCGTTTTCCGGGACGCCGGCTGGATGATCCTCCAGCGCGGGGATCTCATGCTGGAGTTCTTC
GCCCACCCCAACTTGTTTATTGCAGCTTATAATGGTTACAAATAAAGCAATAGCATCACAAATTTCACAA
ATAAAGCATTTTTTTCACTGCATTCTAGTTGTGGTTTGTCCAAACTCATCAATGTATCTTATCATGTCTG
TATACCGTCGACCTCTAGCTAGAGCTTGGCGTAATCATGGTCATAGCTGTTTCCTGTGTGAAATTGTTAT
CCGCTCACAATTCCACACAACATACGAGCCGGAAGCATAAAGTGTAAAGCCTGGGGTGCCTAATGAGTGA
GCTAACTCACATTAATTGCGTTGCGCTCACTGCCCGCTTTCCAGTCGGGAAACCTGTCGTGCCAGCTGCA
TTAATGAATCGGCCAACGCGCGGGGAGAGGCGGTTTGCGTATTGGGCGCTCTTCCGCTTCCTCGCTCACT
GACTCGCTGCGCTCGGTCGTTCGGCTGCGGCGAGCGGTATCAGCTCACTCAAAGGCGGTAATACGGTTAT
CCACAGAATCAGGGGATAACGCAGGAAAGAACATGTGAGCAAAAGGCCAGCAAAAGGCCAGGAACCGTAA
AAAGGCCGCGTTGCTGGCGTTTTTCCATAGGCTCCGCCCCCCTGACGAGCATCACAAAAATCGACGCTCA
AGTCAGAGGTGGCGAAACCCGACAGGACTATAAAGATACCAGGCGTTTCCCCCTGGAAGCTCCCTCGTGC
GCTCTCCTGTTCCGACCCTGCCGCTTACCGGATACCTGTCCGCCTTTCTCCCTTCGGGAAGCGTGGCGCT
TTCTCATAGCTCACGCTGTAGGTATCTCAGTTCGGTGTAGGTCGTTCGCTCCAAGCTGGGCTGTGTGCAC
GAACCCCCCGTTCAGCCCGACCGCTGCGCCTTATCCGGTAACTATCGTCTTGAGTCCAACCCGGTAAGAC
ACGACTTATCGCCACTGGCAGCAGCCACTGGTAACAGGATTAGCAGAGCGAGGTATGTAGGCGGTGCTAC
AGAGTTCTTGAAGTGGTGGCCTAACTACGGCTACACTAGAAGAACAGTATTTGGTATCTGCGCTCTGCTG
AAGCCAGTTACCTTCGGAAAAAGAGTTGGTAGCTCTTGATCCGGCAAACAAACCACCGCTGGTAGCGGTG
GTTTTTTTGTTTGCAAGCAGCAGATTACGCGCAGAAAAAAAGGATCTCAAGAAGATCCTTTGATCTTTTC
TACGGGGTCTGACGCTCAGTGGAACGAAAACTCACGTTAAGGGATTTTGGTCATGAGATTATCAAAAAGG
ATCTTCACCTAGATCCTTTTAAATTAAAAATGAAGTTTTAAATCAATCTAAAGTATATATGAGTAAACTT
GGTCTGACAGTTACCAATGCTTAATCAGTGAGGCACCTATCTCAGCGATCTGTCTATTTCGTTCATCCAT
AGTTGCCTGACTCCCCGTCGTGTAGATAACTACGATACGGGAGGGCTTACCATCTGGCCCCAGTGCTGCA
ATGATACCGCGAGACCCACGCTCACCGGCTCCAGATTTATCAGCAATAAACCAGCCAGCCGGAAGGGCCG
AGCGCAGAAGTGGTCCTGCAACTTTATCCGCCTCCATCCAGTCTATTAATTGTTGCCGGGAAGCTAGAGT
AAGTAGTTCGCCAGTTAATAGTTTGCGCAACGTTGTTGCCATTGCTACAGGCATCGTGGTGTCACGCTCG
TCGTTTGGTATGGCTTCATTCAGCTCCGGTTCCCAACGATCAAGGCGAGTTACATGATCCCCCATGTTGT
GCAAAAAAGCGGTTAGCTCCTTCGGTCCTCCGATCGTTGTCAGAAGTAAGTTGGCCGCAGTGTTATCACT
CATGGTTATGGCAGCACTGCATAATTCTCTTACTGTCATGCCATCCGTAAGATGCTTTTCTGTGACTGGT
GAGTACTCAACCAAGTCATTCTGAGAATAGTGTATGCGGCGACCGAGTTGCTCTTGCCCGGCGTCAATAC
GGGATAATACCGCGCCACATAGCAGAACTTTAAAAGTGCTCATCATTGGAAAACGTTCTTCGGGGCGAAA
ACTCTCAAGGATCTTACCGCTGTTGAGATCCAGTTCGATGTAACCCACTCGTGCACCCAACTGATCTTCA
GCATCTTTTACTTTCACCAGCGTTTCTGGGTGAGCAAAAACAGGAAGGCAAAATGCCGCAAAAAAGGGAA
TAAGGGCGACACGGAAATGTTGAATACTCATACTCTTCCTTTTTCAATATTATTGAAGCATTTATCAGGG
TTATTGTCTCATGAGCGGATACATATTTGAATGTATTTAGAAAAATAAACAAATAGGGGTTCCGCGCACA
TTTCCCCGAAAAGTGCCACCTGACGTCGACGGATCGGGAGATCTCCCGATCCCCTATGGTGCACTCTCAG
TACAATCTGCTCTGATGCCGCATAGTTAAGCCAGTATCTGCTCCCTGCTTGTGTGTTGGAGGTCGCTGAG
TAGTGCGCGAGCAAAATTTAAGCTACAACAAGGCAAGGCTTGACCGACAATTGCATGAAGAATCTGCTTA
GGGTTAGGCGTTTTGCGCTGCTTCGCGATGTACGGGCCAGATATACGCGTTGACATTGATTATTGACTAG
TTATTAATAGTAATCAATTACGGGGTCATTAGTTCATAGCCCATATATGGAGTTCCGCGTTACATAACTT
ACGGTAAATGGCCCGCCTGGCTGACCGCCCAACGACCCCCGCCCATTGACGTCAATAATGACGTATGTTC
CCATAGTAACGCCAATAGGGACTTTCCATTGACGTCAATGGGTGGAGTATTTACGGTAAACTGCCCACTT
GGCAGTACATCAAGTGTATCATATGCCAAGTACGCCCCCTATTGACGTCAATGACGGTAAATGGCCCGCC
TGGCATTATGCCCAGTACATGACCTTATGGGACTTTCCTACTTGGCAGTACATCTACGTATTAGTCATCG
CTATTACCATGGTGATGCGGTTTTGGCAGTACATCAATGGGCGTGGATAGCGGTTTGACTCACGGGGATT
TCCAAGTCTCCACCCCATTGACGTCAATGGGAGTTTGTTTTGGCACCAAAATCAACGGGACTTTCCAAAA
TGTCGTAACAACTCCGCCCCATTGACGCAAATGGGCGGTAGGCGTGTACGGTGGGAGGTCTATATAAGCA
GCGCGTTTTGCCTGTACTGGGTCTCTCTGGTTAGACCAGATCTGAGCCTGGGAGCTCTCTGGCTAACTAG
GGAACCCACTGCTTAAGCCTCAATAAAGCTTGCCTTGAGTGCTTCAAGTAGTGTGTGCCCGTCTGTTGTG
TGACTCTGGTAACTAGAGATCCCTCAGACCCTTTTAGTCAGTGTGGAAAATCTCTAGCAGTGGCGCCCGA
ACAGGGACTTGAAAGCGAAAGGGAAACCAGAGGAGCTCTCTCGACGCAGGACTCGGCTTGCTGAAGCGCG
CACGGCAAGAGGCGAGGGGCGGCGACTGGTGAGTACGCCAAAAATTTTGACTAGCGGAGGCTAGAAGGAG
AGAGATGGGTGCGAGAGCGTCAGTATTAAGCGGGGGAGAATTAGATCGCGATGGGAAAAAATTCGGTTAA
GGCCAGGGGGAAAGAAAAAATATAAATTAAAACATATAGTATGGGCAAGCAGGGAGCTAGAACGATTCGC
AGTTAATCCTGGCCTGTTAGAAACATCAGAAGGCTGTAGACAAATACTGGGACAGCTACAACCATCCCTT
CAGACAGGATCAGAAGAACTTAGATCATTATATAATACAGTAGCAACCCTCTATTGTGTGCATCAAAGGA
TAGAGATAAAAGACACCAAGGAAGCTTTAGACAAGATAGAGGAAGAGCAAAACAAAAGTAAGACCACCGC
ACAGCAAGCGGCCGCTGATCTTCAGACCTGGAGGAGGAGATATGAGGGACAATTGGAGAAGTGAATTATA
TAAATATAAAGTAGTAAAAATTGAACCATTAGGAGTAGCACCCACCAAGGCAAAGAGAAGAGTGGTGCAG
AGAGAAAAAAGAGCAGTGGGAATAGGAGCTTTGTTCCTTGGGTTCTTGGGAGCAGCAGGAAGCACTATGG
GCGCAGCGTCAATGACGCTGACGGTACAGGCCAGACAATTATTGTCTGGTATAGTGCAGCAGCAGAACAA
TTTGCTGAGGGCTATTGAGGCGCAACAGCATCTGTTGCAACTCACAGTCTGGGGCATCAAGCAGCTCCAG
GCAAGAATCCTGGCTGTGGAAAGATACCTAAAGGATCAACAGCTCCTGGGGATTTGGGGTTGCTCTGGAA
AACTCATTTGCACCACTGCTGTGCCTTGGAATGCTAGTTGGAGTAATAAATCTCTGGAACAGATTTGGAA
TCACACGACCTGGATGGAGTGGGACAGAGAAATTAACAATTACACAAGCTTAATACACTCCTTAATTGAA
GAATCGCAAAACCAGCAAGAAAAGAATGAACAAGAATTATTGGAATTAGATAAATGGGCAAGTTTGTGGA
ATTGGTTTAACATAACAAATTGGCTGTGGTATATAAAATTATTCATAATGATAGTAGGAGGCTTGGTAGG
TTTAAGAATAGTTTTTGCTGTACTTTCTATAGTGAATAGAGTTAGGCAGGGATATTCACCATTATCGTTT
CAGACCCACCTCCCAACCCCGAGGGGACCCGACAGGCCCGAAGGAATAGAAGAAGAAGGTGGAGAGAGAG
ACAGAGACAGATCCATTCGATTAGTGAACGGATCGGCACTGCGTGCGCCAATTCTGCAGACAAATGGCAG
TATTCATCCACAATTTTAAAAGAAAAGGGGGGATTGGGGGGTACAGTGCAGGGGAAAGAATAGTAGACAT
AATAGCAACAGACATACAAACTAAAGAATTACAAAAACAAATTACAAAAATTCAAAATTTTCGGGTTTAT
TACAGGGACAGCAGAGATCCAGTTTGGTTAATTAAGGTACCGAGGGCCTATTTCCCATGATTCCTTCATA
TTTGCATATACGATACAAGGCTGTTAGAGAGATAATTAGAATTAATTTGACTGTAAACACAAAGATATTA
GTACAAAATACGTGACGTAGAAAGTAATAATTTCTTGGGTAGTTTGCAGTTTTAAAATTATGTTTTAAAA
TGGACTATCATATGCTTACCGTAACTTGAAAGTATTTCGATTTCTTGGCTTTATATATCTTGTGGAAAGG
ACGAAACACCGCCCGGGCCCCGCTCTGAGG
Features (pLannotate 1.2.2; 34 found; start..end, strand, type, name):
      1..76      +  misc_RNA       gRNA scaffold: guide RNA scaffold for the Streptococcus pyogenes CRISPR/Cas9 system
    107..617     +  promoter       hPGK promoter: human phosphoglycerate kinase 1 promoter
    666..851     +  CDS            KRAB: Krüppel-associated box (KRAB) transcriptional repression domain from the human zinc finger protein ZNF10 (Margolin et al., 1994)
    873..4976    +  CDS            Cas9: Cas9 (Csn1) endonuclease from the Streptococcus pyogenes Type II CRISPR/Cas system generates RNA-guided double strand breaks in DNA
   5175..5573    +  CDS            BSD: blasticidin S deaminase; Aspergillus terreus BSD; confers resistance to blasticidin
   5574..5595    +  misc_feature   MCS (fragment): pBluescript multiple cloning site
   5598..6186    +  misc_feature   WPRE: woodchuck hepatitis virus posttranscriptional regulatory element
   6237..6256    +  misc_feature   cPPT/CTS (fragment): central polypurine tract and central termination sequence of HIV-1
   6258..6491    +  LTR            3' LTR (ΔU3): self-inactivating 3' long terminal repeat (LTR) from HIV-1
   6523..6747    +  polyA_signal   bGH poly(A) signal: bovine growth hormone polyadenylation signal
   6751..6772    +  promoter       SV40 promoter (fragment): SV40 enhancer and early promoter
   6793..7221    +  rep_origin     f1 ori (sequence partly withheld): f1 bacteriophage origin of replication; arrow indicates direction of (+) strand synthesis
   7235..7564    +  promoter       SV40 promoter: SV40 enhancer and early promoter
   7612..7659    +  promoter       EM7 promoter: synthetic bacterial promoter&nbsp
   7678..8052    +  CDS            BleoR: antibiotic-binding protein; Sh ble from Streptoalloteichus hindustanus; confers resistance to bleomycin, phleomycin, and Zeocin™
   8062..8187    +  CDS            ble (fragment): BLE_KLEPN - Experimental evidence at protein level: Swiss-Prot protein existence level 1. Binding protein with a strong affinity to the bleomycin family of antibiotics. Binds to CL990; an antimitotic-antibiotic compound. From Klebsiella pneumoniae.
   8182..8303    +  polyA_signal   SV40 poly(A) signal: SV40 polyadenylation signal
   8374..8396    -  protein_bind   lac operator (fragment): The lac repressor binds to the lac operator to inhibit transcription in E. coli. This inhibition can be relieved by adding lactose or isopropyl-β-D-thiogalactopyranoside (IPTG). lac repressor encoded by lacI
   8400..8430    -  promoter       lac promoter: promoter for the E. coli lac operon
   8445..8466    -  protein_bind   CAP binding site: CAP binding activates transcription in the presence of cAMP. E. coli catabolite activator protein
   8479..8571    -  CDS            lacI (fragment): lac repressor; lacI; The lac repressor binds to the lac operator to inhibit transcription in E. coli. This inhibition can be relieved by adding lactose or isopropyl-β-D-thiogalactopyranoside (IPTG).
   8754..9342    -  rep_origin     ori: high-copy-number ColE1/pMB1/pBR322/pUC origin of replication
   9513..10373   -  CDS            AmpR: β-lactamase; bla; confers resistance to ampicillin, carbenicillin, and related antibiotics
  10374..10478   -  promoter       AmpR promoter: bla
  10537..10589   -  misc_feature   bom (fragment): basis of mobility region from pBR322
  10744..11123   +  enhancer       CMV enhancer: human cytomegalovirus immediate early enhancer
  11124..11323   +  promoter       CMV promoter: human cytomegalovirus (CMV) immediate early promoter
  11341..11521   +  LTR            5' LTR (truncated): truncated 5' long terminal repeat (LTR) from HIV-1
  11568..11693   +  misc_feature   HIV-1 Ψ: packaging signal of human immunodeficiency virus type 1
  11677..12040   +  CDS            HIV-1 gag (fragment): gag protein from human immunodeficiency virus 1; gag
  12186..12419   +  misc_feature   RRE: The Rev response element (RRE) of HIV-1 allows for Rev-dependent mRNA export from the nucleus to the cytoplasm.
  12796..12896   +  CDS            Rev (fragment): human immunodeficiency virus 1 (HIV-1) Rev protein; rev; enhances nuclear export of unspliced and incompletely spliced viral mRNAs
  12946..13063   +  misc_feature   cPPT/CTS: central polypurine tract and central termination sequence of HIV-1
  13114..13354   +  promoter       U6 promoter: RNA polymerase III promoter for human U6 snRNA
