[The description below was written by a language model from this plasmid's Addgene catalogue record and pLannotate feature annotations shown in this document.]
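Description:
Lenti-(BB)-hPGK-KRAB-dCas9-P2A-BlastR ZFAND3-guide2 is an all-in-one lentiviral CRISPR interference plasmid of about 13.4 kb, built to repress the human ZFAND3 gene. It derives from the parental Lenti-(BB)-hPGK-KRAB-dCas9-P2A-BlastR backbone, into which a ZFAND3-targeting spacer was inserted by restriction cloning that destroyed the cloning sites. In bacteria it replicates from a high-copy ColE1/pUC-type origin and is selected with ampicillin via the β-lactamase gene. The backbone also carries an f1 origin and an SV40/EM7-driven bleomycin/Zeocin resistance cassette, which lies outside the LTR-flanked region and so is not part of the packaged genome.

The transfer cassette has a third-generation, self-inactivating layout. A CMV enhancer/promoter fused to a truncated HIV-1 5' LTR drives genomic RNA production, followed by the Ψ packaging signal, a gag fragment, the RRE for Rev-dependent export and the cPPT/CTS, and it ends in a ΔU3 3' LTR with a downstream bGH polyadenylation signal. Within this frame, a human U6 Pol III promoter expresses the guide joined to the S. pyogenes gRNA scaffold. The hPGK promoter drives a single open reading frame encoding the ZNF10 KRAB repression domain fused to Cas9, which the record describes as catalytically inactive although the automated annotation labels it simply as Cas9. This is linked through a P2A peptide to blasticidin S deaminase, and a WPRE follows to enhance expression. The record also lists a C-terminal HA tag, which is not separately annotated in the feature table. Transduced mammalian cells can be selected with blasticidin, and the guide directs KRAB-dCas9 to its ZFAND3-associated target to silence transcription without cutting DNA. The associated study concerns human pancreatic islet chromatin architecture and type 2 diabetes genetics.
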