Addgene plasmid #125457: Lenti-(BB)-hPGK-KRAB-dCas9-P2A-BlastR ZFAND3-guide2
Purpose: CRISPR-mediated repression of ZFAND3. KRAB domain and Catalytically inactive Cas9 from S. pyogenes with 2A-BlastR under the hPGK promoter.
Depositing lab: Jorge Ferrer. Depositing organization: Imperial College London. Publication: Human pancreatic islet three-dimensional chromatin architecture provides insights into the genetics of type 2 diabetes. Miguel-Escalada I, Bonas-Guarch S, Cebola I, Ponsa-Cobas J, Mendieta-Esteban J, Atla G, Javierre BM, Rolando DMY, Farabella I, Morgan CC, Garcia-Hurtado J, Beucher A, Moran I, Pasquali L, Ramos-Rodriguez M, Appel EVR, Linneberg A, Gjesing AP, Witte DR, Pedersen O, Grarup N, Ravassard P, Torrents D, Mercader JM, Piemonti L, Berney T, de Koning EJP, Kerr-Conte J, Pattou F, Fedko IO, Groop L, Prokopenko I, Hansen T, Marti-Renom MA, Fraser P, Ferrer J. Nat Genet. 2019 Jun 28. pii: 10.1038/s41588-019-0457-0. doi: 10.1038/s41588-019-0457-0. PubMed 31253982.
Backbone
  Vector backbone: Lenti-(BB)-hPGK-KRAB-dCas9-P2A-BlastR
  Backbone manufacturer: Jorge Ferrer (Addgene #118155)
  Vector type: Mammalian Expression, Lentiviral, CRISPR
  Selectable markers: Blasticidin
Growth in bacteria
  Bacterial resistance: Ampicillin, 100 μg/mL
  Growth temperature: 37°C
  Growth strain: Stbl3
  Copy number: High Copy
Gene/Insert
  Gene/Insert name: KRAB-dCas9-2A-BlastR
  gRNA/shRNA sequence: CCCGGGCCCCGCTCTGAgg
  Species: H. sapiens (human)
  Promoter: hPGK and U6
  Tag / fusion protein: HA (C terminal on backbone)
  Cloning method: Restriction Enzyme; 5′ cloning site Unknown (destroyed during cloning); 3′ cloning site Unknown (destroyed during cloning)
  Sequencing primers: 5′ GATCCGCCACCATGGATGC
Terms and licenses: Academic/Nonprofit Terms; Industry Terms: Not Available to Industry
How to cite: Lenti-(BB)-hPGK-KRAB-dCas9-P2A-BlastR ZFAND3-guide2 was a gift from Jorge Ferrer (Addgene plasmid # 125457 ; http://n2t.net/addgene:125457 ; RRID:Addgene_125457)
