>Addgene plasmid #125457 | Lenti-(BB)-hPGK-KRAB-dCas9-P2A-BlastR ZFAND3-guide2 | depositor partial sequence | sequence record 240092 | Guide RNA, gRNA scaffold
NNNNNNNNNTTGNAGTTTTAAATTATNTTTTAAAATGGACTATCATATGCTTACCGTAACTTGAAAGTAT
TTCGATTTCTTGGCTTTATATATCTTGTGGAAAGGACGAAACACCGCCCGGGCCCCGCTCTGAGGGTTTT
AGAGCTAGAAATAGCAAGTTAAAATAAGGCTAGTCCGTTATCAACTTGAAAAAGTGGCACCGAGTCGGTG
CTTTTTTGAATTCGCTAGCTAGGTCTTGAAAGGGGTTGGGGTTGCGCCTTTTCCAAGGCAGCCCTGGGTT
TGCGCAGGGACGCGGCTGCTCTGGGCGTGGTTCCGGGAAACGCAGCGGCGCCGACCCTGGGTCTCGCACA
TTCTTCACGTCCGTTCGCAGCGTCACCCGGATCTTCGCCGCTACCCTTGTGGGCCCCCCGGCGACGCTTC
CTGCTCCGCCCCTAAGTCGGGAAGGTTCCTTGCGGTTCGCGGCGTGCCGGACGTGACAAACGGAAGCCGC
ACGTCTCACTAGTACCCTCGCAGACGGACAGCGCCAGGGAGCAATGGCAGCGCGCCGACCGCGATGGGCT
GTGGCCAATAGCGGCTGCTCAGCAGGGCGCGCCGAGAGCAGCGGCCGGGAAGGGGCGGTGCGGGAGGCGG
GGTGTGGGGCGGTAGTGTGGGCCCTGTTCCTGCCCGCGCGGTGTTCCGCATTCTGCAAGCCTCCGGAGCG
CACGTCGGCAGTCGGCTCCCTCGTTGACCGAATCACCGACCTCTCTCCCCAGGACCGGTGATCCGCCACC
ATGGATGCTAAGTCACTAACTGCCTGGTCCCGGACACTGGTGACCTTCAAGGATGTATTTGTGGACTTCA
CCAGGGAGGAGTGGAAGCTGCTGGACACTGCTCAGCAGATCGTGTACAGAAATGTGATGCTGGAGAACTA
TAAGAACCTGGTTTCCTTGGGTTATCAGCTTACTAAGCCAGATGTGATCCTCCGGTTGGAGAAGGGAGAA
GAGCCCGGCGGTTCCGGCGGAGGGTCGATGGACAAGAAGTACAGCATCGGCCTGGCCATCGGCACCAACT
CTGTCGGCTGGGCCGTGATCACCGACGAGTACAAGGTGCCCAGCAAGAAATTCAAGGTGCTGGGCAACAC
CGACCGGCACAGCATCAAGAAGAACCTGATCGGCGCCCTGCTGTTCGACAGCGGAAAAACAGCCCAAGGC
CACCCGGCTGAAGAGAACCGCCAGAAAAAAATCCCCGAACGGAAGAACCGGATCTGCNNTNGGCAAGAGA
TCTTCCCCAACGAANGGGCCAAGGGGAAGAAGCTTCTTCCCAAGAATGGAAAAATCCTTCCTGGGGGAAA
NNNAATAAAAACCAAAAGGGGCCCCCATTTTTCGGGAAATCTTGGGACAAGGTGGGCTACCCAAAAAAAC
CCCCCACCTCNCCCCTGAAAAAAAAACGGGGGGAAACCCCCAAAAGGCCCAATTGGGTTTAATTTTGGCC
CCNGCCCCAATGAAAAATTCCGGGGCCCTTTCTGTAAAAGGGGCNTAAAACCCCNAAACAATTGGNAAAA
GTTTTCTCCCTTTGNGGGACAATACCCCATTTTTTGGAAAACCTTAACCCTTGCCGGGNGTGACCCCAAA
TCCTTTTCCCCGGAAAAAAAACAAAGGCCTAAAAACCTCCACCCCCTGGG
